Addgene plasmid #14456: p5080 pcDNA4c hBrd4 (1134-1362)
Depositing lab: Peter Howley. Publication: Interaction of the bovine papillomavirus E2 protein with Brd4 tethers the viral DNA to host mitotic chromosomes. You J, Croyle JL, Nishimura A, Ozato K, Howley PM. Cell. 2004 Apr 30. 117(3):349-60. 10.1016/S0092-8674(04)00402-7 PubMed 15109495.
Backbone
  Vector backbone: pcDNA4 / HisMax C
  Backbone manufacturer: Invitrogen
  Backbone size w/o insert (bp): 5300
  Vector type: Mammalian Expression
  Selectable markers: Zeocin
Growth in bacteria
  Bacterial resistance: Ampicillin, 100 μg/mL
  Growth temperature: 37°C
  Growth strain: DH5alpha
  Copy number: High Copy
Gene/Insert
  Gene/Insert name: Brd4 (1134-1362) (alt names: Brd4; hBrd4)
  Species: H. sapiens (human)
  Insert size (bp): 700
  Mutation: amino acids 1134-1362
  Entrez Gene: BRD4 (a.k.a. CAP, CDLS6, FSHRG4, HUNK1, HUNKI, MCAP)
  Cloning method: Restriction Enzyme; 5′ cloning site BamHI (not destroyed); 3′ cloning site NotI (not destroyed)
  Sequencing primers: 5′ T7
Terms and licenses: Academic/Nonprofit Terms; Industry Terms: Not Available to Industry
How to cite: p5080 pcDNA4c hBrd4 (1134-1362) was a gift from Peter Howley (Addgene plasmid # 14456 ; http://n2t.net/addgene:14456 ; RRID:Addgene_14456)
