[The description below was written by a language model from this plasmid's Addgene catalogue record.]
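Description:
p5080 pcDNA4c hBrd4 (1134-1362) is a mammalian expression plasmid built on the Invitrogen pcDNA4/HisMax C backbone (about 5.3 kb without insert). It is propagated in E. coli as a high-copy plasmid under ampicillin selection, and it carries a Zeocin marker for selecting transfected mammalian cells. The record includes no feature table, so the promoter, tags and polyadenylation signal are not listed explicitly. Vectors of the pcDNA4/HisMax series generally drive expression from a CMV promoter and add an N-terminal polyhistidine and Xpress epitope leader to the insert, with the A, B and C versions differing in reading frame. Whether this tag is in frame here is not confirmed by the record. A T7 primer site upstream of the insert is listed for sequencing.

The insert is a fragment of roughly 700 bp from human BRD4 encoding only amino acids 1134–1362, the C-terminal portion of the protein. It was cloned between BamHI and NotI sites, both of which remain intact. The associated publication reports that the bovine papillomavirus E2 protein interacts with Brd4, and that this interaction tethers viral DNA to host mitotic chromosomes. In that context, a construct expressing an isolated C-terminal Brd4 segment would plausibly be used in transfected mammalian cells to map the E2-binding region or to compete with the interaction between E2 and full-length Brd4. The catalogue entry itself does not state the specific experimental purpose.
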