>Addgene plasmid #14456 | p5080 pcDNA4c hBrd4 (1134-1362) | addgene partial sequence | sequence record 20337 | 14456 with CMV-F
GAGCTCTCTGGCTAACTAGAGAACCCACTGCTTACTGGCTTATCGAAATTAATACGACTCACTATAGGGA
GACCCAAGCTGGCTAGCGTTTAAACTTAAGCTTAGCGCAGAGGCTTGGGGCAGCCGAGCGGCAGCCAGGC
CCCGGCCCGGGCCTCGGTTCCAGAAGGGAGAGGAGCCCGCCAAGGCGCGCAAGAGAGCGGGCTGCCTCGC
AGTCCGAGCCGGAGAGGGAGCGCGAGCCGCGCCGGCCCCGGACGGCCTCCGAAACCATGGGGGGTTCTCA
TCATCATCATCATCATGGTATGGCTAGCATGACTGGTGGACAGCAAATGGGTCGGGATCTGTACGACGAT
GACGATAAGGTACCAGGATCCCCCAAGCACCCGGAGAGCATCAAGGCCCCCGTCCACCTGCCCCAGCGGC
CGGAAATGAAGCCTGTGGATGTCGGGAGGCCTGTGATCCGGCCCCCAGAGCAGAACGCACCGCCACCAGG
GGCCCCTGACAAGGACAAACAGAAACAGGAGCCGAAGACTCCAGTTGCGCCCAAAAAGGACCTGAAAATC
AAGAACATGGGCTCCTGGGCCAGCCTAGTGCAGAANCNTCCGACCACCCCCTCCTCCACAGCCAAGTCAT
CCAGCGACAGCTTCGAGCAGT
